>Addgene plasmid #108902 | pCAG-ChroME-mRuby2-ST | addgene full sequence | sequence record 210113 | Addgene NGS Result
GGTCGACATTGATTATTGACTAGTTATTAATAGTAATCAATTACGGGGTCATTAGTTCATAGCCCATATA
TGGAGTTCCGCGTTACATAACTTACGGTAAATGGCCCGCCTGGCTGACCGCCCAACGACCCCCGCCCATT
GACGTCAATAATGACGTATGTTCCCATAGTAACGCCAATAGGGACTTTCCATTGACGTCAATGGGTGGAG
TATTTACGGTAAACTGCCCACTTGGCAGTACATCAAGTGTATCATATGCCAAGTACGCCCCCTATTGACG
TCAATGACGGTAAATGGCCCGCCTGGCATTATGCCCAGTACATGACCTTATGGGACTTTCCTACTTGGCA
GTACATCTACGTATTAGTCATCGCTATTACCATGGTCGAGGTGAGCCCCACGTTCTGCTTCACTCTCCCC
ATCTCCCCCCCCTCCCCACCCCCAATTTTGTATTTATTTATTTTTTAATTATTTTGTGCAGCGATGGGGG
CGGGGGGGGGGGGGGCGCGCGCCRGGSGGGGCGGGGSGGGGCGGGGGGSGGGGSGGGGCGAGGCGGAGAG
GTGCGGCGGCAGCCAATCAGAGCGGCGCGCTCCGAAAGTTTCCTTTTATGGCGAGGCGGCGGCGGCGGCG
GCCCTATAAAAAGCGAAGCGCGCGGCGGGCGGGAGTCGCTGCGCGCTGCCTTCGCCCCGTGCCCCGCTCC
GCCGCCGCCTCGCGCCGCCCGCCCCGGCTCTGACTGACCGCGTTACTCCCACAGGTGAGCGGGCGGGACG
GCCCTTCTCCTCCGGGCTGTAATTAGCGCTTGGTTTAATGACGGCTTGTTTCTTTTCTGTGGCTGCGTGA
AAGCCTTGAGGGGCTCCGGGAGGGCCCTTTGTGCGGGGGGAGCGGCTCGGGGGGTGCGTGCGTGTGTGTG
TGCGTGGGGAGCGCCGCGTGCGGCTCCGCGCTGCCCGGCGGCTGTGAGCGCTGCGGGCGCGGCGCGGGGC
TTTGTGCGCTCCGCAGTGTGCGCGAGGGGAGCGCGGCCGGGGGCGGTGCCCCGCGGTGCGGGGGGGGCTG
CGAGGGGAACAAAGGCTGCGTGCGGGGTGTGTGCGTGGGGGGGTGAGCAGGGGGTGTGGGCGCGTCGGTC
GGGCTGCAACCCCCCCTGCACCCCCCTCCCCGAGTTGCTGAGCACGGCCCGGCTTCGGGTGCGGGGCTCC
GTACGGGGCGTGGCGCGGGGCTCGCCGTGCCGGGCGGGGGGTGGCGGCAGGTGGGGGTGCCGGGCGGGGC
GGGGCCGCCTCGGGCCGGGGAGGGCTCGGGGGAGGGGCGCGGCGGCCCCCGGAGCGCCGGCGGCTGTCGA
GGCGCGGCGAGCCGCAGCCATTGCCTTTTATGGTAATCGTGCGAGAGGGCGCAGGGACTTCCTTTGTCCC
AAATCTGTGCGGAGCCGAAATCTGGGAGGCGCCGCCGCACCCCCTCTAGCGGGCGCGGGGCGAAGCGGTG
CGGCGCCGGCAGGAAGGAAATGGGCGGGGAGGGCCTTCGTGCGTCGCCGCGCCGCCGTCCCCTTCTCCCT
CTCCAGCCTCGGGGCTGTCCGCGGGGGGACGGCTGCCTTCGGGGGGGACGGGGCAGGGCGGGGTTCGGCT
TCTGGCGTGTGACCGGCGGCTCTAGAGCCTCTGCTAACCATGTTCATGCCTTCTTCTTTTTCCTACAGCT
CCTGGGCAACGTGCTGGTTATTGTGCTGTCTCATCATTTTGGCAAAGAATTCGGTACCGCGGGCCCGGGA
TCCACCGGTGCTAGTATGGAAACAGCCGCCACAATGACCCACGCCTTTATCTCAGCCGTGCCTAGCGCCG
AAGCCACAATTAGAGGCCTGCTGAGCGCCGCAGCAGTGGTGACACCAGCAGCAGACGCTCACGGAGAAAC
CTCTAACGCCACAACAGCCGGAGCCGATCACGGTTGCTTCCCCCACATCAACCACGGAACCGAGCTGCAG
CACAAGATCGCAGTGGGACTCCAGTGGTTCACCGTGATCGTGGCTATCGTGCAGCTCATCTTCTACGGTT
GGCACAGCTTCAAGGCCACAACCGGCTGGGAGGAGGTCTACGTCTGCGTGATCGAGCTCGTCAAGTGCTT
CATCGAGCTGTTCCACGAGGTCGACAGCCCAGCCACAGTGTACCAGACCAACGGAGGAGCCGTGATTTGG
CTGCGGTACAGCGAGTGGCTCCTGACTTGCCCCGTGATCCTGATCCACCTGAGCAACCTGACCGGACTGC
ACGAAGAGTACAGCAAGCGGACCATGACCATCCTGGTGACCGACATCGGCAACATCGTGTGGGGGATCAC
AGCCGCCTTTACAAAGGGCCCCCTGAAGATCCTGTTCTTCATGATCGGCCTGTTCTACGGCGTGACTTGC
TTCTTCCAGATCGCCAAGGTGTATATCGAGAGCTACCACACCCTGCCCAAAGGCGTCTGCCGGAAGATTT
GCAAGATCATGGCCTACGTCTTCTTCTGCTCTTGGCTGATGTTCCCCGTGATGTTCATCGCCGGACACGA
GGGACTGGGCCTGATCACACCTTACACCAGCGGAATCGGCCACCTGATCCTGGATCTGATCAGCAAGAAC
ACTTGGGGCTTCCTGGGCCACCACCTGAGAGTGAAGATCCACGAGCACATCCTGATCCACGGCGACATCC
GGAAGACAACCACCATCAACGTGGCCGGCGAGAACATGGAGATCGAGACCTTCGTCGACGAGGAGGAGGA
GGGAGGAGTGGCGGCCGCACCGGTAATGGTGTCTAAGGGCGAAGAGCTGATCAAGGAAAATATGCGTATG
AAGGTGGTCATGGAAGGTTCGGTCAACGGCCACCAATTCAAATGCACAGGTGAAGGAGAAGGCAATCCGT
ACATGGGAACTCAAACCATGAGGATCAAAGTCATCGAGGGAGGACCCCTGCCATTTGCCTTTGACATTCT
TGCCACGTCGTTCATGTATGGCAGCCGTACTTTTATCAAGTACCCGAAAGGCATTCCTGATTTCTTTAAA
CAGTCCTTTCCTGAGGGTTTTACTTGGGAAAGAGTTACGAGATACGAAGATGGTGGAGTCGTCACCGTCA
TGCAGGACACCAGCCTTGAGGATGGCTGTCTCGTTTACCACGTCCAAGTCAGAGGGGTAAACTTTCCCTC
CAATGGTCCCGTGATGCAGAAGAAGACCAAGGGTTGGGAGCCTAATACAGAGATGATGTATCCAGCAGAT
GGTGGTCTGAGGGGATACACTCATATGGCACTGAAAGTTGATGGTGGTGGCCATCTGTCTTGCTCTTTCG
TAACAACTTACAGGTCAAAAAAGACCGTCGGGAACATCAAGATGCCCGGTATCCATGCCGTTGATCACCG
CCTGGAAAGGTTAGAGGAAAGTGACAATGAAATGTTCGTAGTACAACGCGAACACGCAGTTGCCAAGTTC
GCCGGGCTTGGTGGTGGGATGGACGAGCTGTACAAGGCCCTAGAGCAGTCCCAGCCCATCCTCAACACCA
AGGAGATGGCCCCGCAGAGCAAGCCTCCAGAGGAGCTGGAGATGAGCAGCATGCCCAGCCCCGTGGCCCC
TCTGCCCGCACGCACGGAGGGCGTCATCGACATGCGGAGCATGTCCAGCATTGACAGCTTCATCAGCTGT
GCCACGGACTTCCCTGAAGCCACCAGATTCTAAGGACTCGAGGCCGCAGGTAAGTATCAAGGTTACAAGA
CAGGTTTAAGGAGACCAATAGAAACTGGGCTTGTCGAGACAGAGAAGACTCTTGCGTTTCTGATAGGCAC
CTATTGGTCTTACTGACATCCACTTTGCCTTTCTCTCCACAGGTGTCGACAATCAACCTCTGGATTACAA
AATTTGTGAAAGATTGACTGGTATTCTTAACTATGTTGCTCCTTTTACGCTATGTGGATACGCTGCTTTA
ATGCCTTTGTATCATGCTATTGCTTCCCGTATGGCTTTCATTTTCTCCTCCTTGTATAAATCCTGGTTGC
TGTCTCTTTATGAGGAGTTGTGGCCCGTTGTCAGGCAACGTGGCGTGGTGTGCACTGTGTTTGCTGACGC
AACCCCCACTGGTTGGGGCATTGCCACCACCTGTCAGCTCCTTTCCGGGACTTTCGCTTTCCCCCTCCCT
ATTGCCACGGCGGAACTCATCGCCGCCTGCCTTGCCCGCTGCTGGACAGGGGCTCGGCTGTTGGGCACTG
ACAATTCCGTGGTGTTGTCGGGGAAGCTGACGTCCTTTCCATGGCTGCTCGCCTGTGTTGCCACCTGGAT
TCTGCGCGGGACGTCCTTCTGCTACGTCCCTTCGGCCCTCAATCCAGCGGACCTTCCTTCCCGCGGCCTG
CTGCCGGCTCTGCGGCCTCTTCCGCGTCTTCGCCTTCGCCCTCAGACGAGTCGGATCTCCCTTTGGGCCG
CCTCCCCGCCTGGAATTCGAGCTCGGTACGATCAGCCTCGACTGTGCCTTCTAGTTGCCAGCCATCTGTT
GTTTGCCCCTCCCCCGTGCCTTCCTTGACCCTGGAAGGTGCCACTCCCACTGTCCTTTCCTAATAAAATG
AGGAAATTGCATCGCATTGTCTGAGTAGGTGTCATTCTATTCTGGGGGGTGGGGTGGGGCAGGACAGCAA
GGGGGAGGATTGGGAAGACAATAGCCCAGCTTTTGTTCCCTTTAGTGAGGGTTAATTGCGCGCTTGGCGT
AATCATGGTCATAGCTGTTTCCTGTGTGAAATTGTTATCCGCTAATTCACTCCTCAGGTGCAGGCTGCCT
ATCAGAAGGTGGTGGCTGGTGTGGCCAATGCCCTGGCTCACAAATACCACTGAGATCTTTTTCCCTCTGC
CAAAAATTATGGGGACATCATGAAGCCCCTTGAGCATCTGACTTCTGGCTAATAAAGGAAATTTATTTTC
ATTGCAATAGTGTGTTGGAATTTTTTGTGTCTCTCACTCGGAAGGACATATGGGAGGGCAAATCATTTAA
AACATCAGAATGAGTATTTGGTTTAGAGTTTGGCAACATATGCCCATATGCTGGCTGCCATGAACAAAGG
TTGGCTATAAAGAGGTCATCAGTATATGAAACAGCCCCCTGCTGTCCATTCCTTATTCCATAGAAAAGCC
TTGACTTGAGGTTAGATTTTTTTTATATTTTGTTTTGTGTTATTTTTTTCTTTAACATCCCTAAAATTTT
CCTTACATGTTTTACTAGCCAGATTTTTCCTCCTCTCCTGACTACTCCCAGTCATAGCTGTCCCTCTTCT
CTTATGGAGATCCCTCGACCTGCAGCCCAAGCTTGGCGTAATCATGGTCATAGCTGTTTCCTGTGTGAAA
TTGTTATCCGCTCACAATTCCACACAACATACGAGCCGGAAGCATAAAGTGTAAAGCCTGGGGTGCCTAA
TGAGTGAGCTAACTCACATTAATTGCGTTGCGCTCACTGCCCGCTTTCCAGTCGGGAAACCTGTCGTGCC
AGCGGATCCGCATCTCAATTAGTCAGCAACCATAGTCCCGCCCCTAACTCCGCCCATCCCGCCCCTAACT
CCGCCCAGTTCCGCCCATTCTCCGCCCCATGGCTGACTAATTTTTTTTATTTATGCAGAGGCCGAGGCCG
CCTCGGCCTCTGAGCTATTCCAGAAGTAGTGAGGAGGCTTTTTTGGAGGCCTAGGCTTTTGCAAAAAGCT
AACTTGTTTATTGCAGCTTATAATGGTTACAAATAAAGCAATAGCATCACAAATTTCACAAATAAAGCAT
TTTTTTCACTGCATTCTAGTTGTGGTTTGTCCAAACTCATCAATGTATCTTATCATGTCTGGATCCGCTG
CATTAATGAATCGGCCAACGCGCGGGGAGAGGCGGTTTGCGTATTGGGCGCTCTTCCGCTTCCTCGCTCA
CTGACTCGCTGCGCTCGGTCGTTCGGCTGCGGCGAGCGGTATCAGCTCACTCAAAGGCGGTAATACGGTT
ATCCACAGAATCAGGGGATAACGCAGGAAAGAACATGTGAGCAAAAGGCCAGCAAAAGGCCAGGAACCGT
AAAAAGGCCGCGTTGCTGGCGTTTTTCCATAGGCTCCGCCCCCCTGACGAGCATCACAAAAATCGACGCT
CAAGTCAGAGGTGGCGAAACCCGACAGGACTATAAAGATACCAGGCGTTTCCCCCTGGAAGCTCCCTCGT
GCGCTCTCCTGTTCCGACCCTGCCGCTTACCGGATACCTGTCCGCCTTTCTCCCTTCGGGAAGCGTGGCG
CTTTCTCATAGCTCACGCTGTAGGTATCTCAGTTCGGTGTAGGTCGTTCGCTCCAAGCTGGGCTGTGTGC
ACGAACCCCCCGTTCAGCCCGACCGCTGCGCCTTATCCGGTAACTATCGTCTTGAGTCCAACCCGGTAAG
ACACGACTTATCGCCACTGGCAGCAGCCACTGGTAACAGGATTAGCAGAGCGAGGTATGTAGGCGGTGCT
ACAGAGTTCTTGAAGTGGTGGCCTAACTACGGCTACACTAGAAGAACAGTATTTGGTATCTGCGCTCTGC
TGAAGCCAGTTACCTTCGGAAAAAGAGTTGGTAGCTCTTGATCCGGCAAACAAACCACCGCTGGTAGCGG
TGGTTTTTTTGTTTGCAAGCAGCAGATTACGCGCAGAAAAAAAGGATCTCAAGAAGATCCTTTGATCTTT
TCTACGGGGTCTGACGCTCAGTGGAACGAAAACTCACGTTAAGGGATTTTGGTCATGAGATTATCAAAAA
GGATCTTCACCTAGATCCTTTTAAATTAAAAATGAAGTTTTAAATCAATCTAAAGTATATATGAGTAAAC
TTGGTCTGACAGTTACCAATGCTTAATCAGTGAGGCACCTATCTCAGCGATCTGTCTATTTCGTTCATCC
ATAGTTGCCTGACTCCCCGTCGTGTAGATAACTACGATACGGGAGGGCTTACCATCTGGCCCCAGTGCTG
CAATGATACCGCGAGACCCACGCTCACCGGCTCCAGATTTATCAGCAATAAACCAGCCAGCCGGAAGGGC
CGAGCGCAGAAGTGGTCCTGCAACTTTATCCGCCTCCATCCAGTCTATTAATTGTTGCCGGGAAGCTAGA
GTAAGTAGTTCGCCAGTTAATAGTTTGCGCAACGTTGTTGCCATTGCTACAGGCATCGTGGTGTCACGCT
CGTCGTTTGGTATGGCTTCATTCAGCTCCGGTTCCCAACGATCAAGGCGAGTTACATGATCCCCCATGTT
GTGCAAAAAAGCGGTTAGCTCCTTCGGTCCTCCGATCGTTGTCAGAAGTAAGTTGGCCGCAGTGTTATCA
CTCATGGTTATGGCAGCACTGCATAATTCTCTTACTGTCATGCCATCCGTAAGATGCTTTTCTGTGACTG
GTGAGTACTCAACCAAGTCATTCTGAGAATAGTGTATGCGGCGACCGAGTTGCTCTTGCCCGGCGTCAAT
ACGGGATAATACCGCGCCACATAGCAGAACTTTAAAAGTGCTCATCATTGGAAAACGTTCTTCGGGGCGA
AAACTCTCAAGGATCTTACCGCTGTTGAGATCCAGTTCGATGTAACCCACTCGTGCACCCAACTGATCTT
CAGCATCTTTTACTTTCACCAGCGTTTCTGGGTGAGCAAAAACAGGAAGGCAAAATGCCGCAAAAAAGGG
AATAAGGGCGACACGGAAATGTTGAATACTCATACTCTTCCTTTTTCAATATTATTGAAGCATTTATCAG
GGTTATTGTCTCATGAGCGGATACATATTTGAATGTATTTAGAAAAATAAACAAATAGGGGTTCCGCGCA
CATTTCCCCGAAAAGTGCCACCTG
Features (pLannotate 1.2.2; 26 found; start..end, strand, type, name):
      5..384     +  enhancer       CMV enhancer: human cytomegalovirus immediate early enhancer
    386..661     +  promoter       chicken β-actin promoter: No description available
    662..1678    +  intron         chimeric intron: chimera between introns from chicken β-actin and rabbit β-globin
   1676..1732    +  CDS            HBB (fragment): HBB_LEPEU - Experimental evidence at protein level: Swiss-Prot protein existence level 1. Involved in oxygen transport from the lung to the various peripheral tissues. From Lepus europaeus (European hare).
   1732..1759    +  misc_feature   MCS (fragment): multiple cloning site
   2392..2419    +  CDS            CoChR (fragment): high-photocurrent channelrhodopsin from Chloromonas oogama (Shemesh et al., 2017)
   2756..3466    +  CDS            mRuby2: mRuby2 is a basic (constitutively fluorescent) red fluorescent protein published in 2012, derived from Entacmaea quadricolor. It has moderate acid sensitivity.
   3449..3670    +  CDS            Kcnb1 (fragment): KCNB1_RAT - Experimental evidence at protein level: Swiss-Prot protein existence level 1. Voltage-gated potassium channel that mediates transmembrane potassium transport in excitable membranes, primarily in the brain, but also in the pancreas and cardiovascular system. Contributes to the regulation of the action potential (AP) repolarization, duration and frequency of repetitive AP firing in neurons, muscle cells and endocrine cells and plays a role in homeostatic attenuation of electrical excitability throughout the brain (PubMed:10024359, PubMed:10618149, PubMed:12451110, PubMed:17379638, Pu
   3690..3822    +  intron         chimeric intron: chimera between introns from human β-globin and immunoglobulin heavy chain genes
   3831..4419    +  misc_feature   WPRE: woodchuck hepatitis virus posttranscriptional regulatory element
   4423..4439    +  misc_feature   MCS (fragment): pUC18/19 multiple cloning site
   4452..4563    +  polyA_signal   bGH poly(A) signal: bovine growth hormone polyadenylation signal
   4659..4677    -  promoter       T3 promoter: promoter for bacteriophage T3 RNA polymerase
   4736..4810    +  CDS            HBB (fragment): HBB_PONPY - Experimental evidence at transcript level: Swiss-Prot protein existence level 2. Involved in oxygen transport from the lung to the various peripheral tissues. From Pongo pygmaeus (Bornean orangutan).
   4881..4936    +  polyA_signal   β-globin poly(A) signal: rabbit β-globin polyadenylation signal (Gil and Proudfoot, 1987)
   5321..5337    -  protein_bind   lac operator: The lac repressor binds to the lac operator to inhibit transcription in E. coli. This inhibition can be relieved by adding lactose or isopropyl-β-D-thiogalactopyranoside (IPTG). lac repressor encoded by lacI
   5345..5375    -  promoter       lac promoter: promoter for the E. coli lac operon
   5390..5411    -  protein_bind   CAP binding site: CAP binding activates transcription in the presence of cAMP. E. coli catabolite activator protein
   5424..5463    -  CDS            lacI (fragment): lac repressor; lacI; The lac repressor binds to the lac operator to inhibit transcription in E. coli. This inhibition can be relieved by adding lactose or isopropyl-β-D-thiogalactopyranoside (IPTG).
   5470..5492    +  promoter       SV40 promoter (fragment): SV40 enhancer and early promoter
   5516..5651    +  rep_origin     SV40 ori: SV40 origin of replication
   5671..5805    +  polyA_signal   SV40 poly(A) signal: SV40 polyadenylation signal
   5807..5861    -  CDS            lacI (fragment): lac repressor; lacI; The lac repressor binds to the lac operator to inhibit transcription in E. coli. This inhibition can be relieved by adding lactose or isopropyl-β-D-thiogalactopyranoside (IPTG).
   6044..6632    -  rep_origin     ori: high-copy-number ColE1/pMB1/pBR322/pUC origin of replication
   6803..7663    -  CDS            AmpR: β-lactamase; bla; confers resistance to ampicillin, carbenicillin, and related antibiotics
   7664..7768    -  promoter       AmpR promoter: bla
