[The description below was written by a language model from this plasmid's Addgene catalogue record and pLannotate feature annotations shown in this document.]
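Description:
pCAG-ChroME-mRuby2-ST is a mammalian expression plasmid built on the pCAGGS backbone for optogenetic excitation of neurons. It is maintained in E. coli as a high-copy plasmid through a ColE1/pUC-type origin and selected with ampicillin via the β-lactamase gene. The catalogue lists a total size of about 7.8 kb, and the sequenced record is slightly longer at 7,794 nt. The backbone also carries an SV40 origin, an SV40 poly(A) signal and lac promoter/operator remnants, which are carried over from the parental vector and play no part in expressing the payload.

Expression is driven by the composite CAG promoter, annotated here as the CMV immediate-early enhancer, the chicken β-actin promoter and the chimeric β-actin/β-globin intron, which together give strong, broad expression in mammalian cells. The roughly 1.9 kb insert encodes a single fusion protein: the cation channelrhodopsin ChroME, followed by the red fluorescent protein mRuby2 and a C-terminal soma-targeting (ST) sequence. The automated annotation recognises only a short channelrhodopsin-like match (labelled CoChR) in the opsin region, so ChroME itself is essentially unannotated in the table. The ST portion is annotated as a fragment of the Kv2.1 potassium channel (Kcnb1), which fits the stated targeting of the opsin to the neuronal soma and proximal dendrites. Downstream lie a small chimeric intron, a WPRE to enhance transcript stability and expression, and a bGH poly(A) signal, with the backbone's rabbit β-globin poly(A) further along.

Restricting the opsin to the cell body, with mRuby2 marking expressing cells, suits experiments that use light to activate selected neurons within ensembles, as reflected in the associated work on multimodal optical control of neural activity.
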