Addgene plasmid #108902: pCAG-ChroME-mRuby2-ST
Purpose: Cation channelrhodopsin ChroME fused to mRuby2 fluorophore and targeted to the neuronal soma and proximal dendrites for optogenetic excitation
Depositing lab: Hillel Adesnik. Depositing organization: University of California, Berkeley. Publication: Precise multimodal optical control of neural ensemble activity. Mardinly AR, Oldenburg IA, Pegard NC, Sridharan S, Lyall EH, Chesnov K, Brohawn SG, Waller L, Adesnik H. Nat Neurosci. 2018 Apr 30. pii: 10.1038/s41593-018-0139-8. doi: 10.1038/s41593-018-0139-8. PubMed 29713079.
Backbone
  Vector backbone: pCAGGS
  Backbone size w/o insert (bp): 5855
  Total vector size (bp): 7763
  Vector type: Mammalian Expression
Growth in bacteria
  Bacterial resistance: Ampicillin, 100 μg/mL
  Growth temperature: 37°C
  Growth strain: DH5alpha
  Copy number: High Copy
Gene/Insert
  Gene/Insert name: ChroME-mRuby2-ST
  Species: M. musculus (mouse)
  Insert size (bp): 1908
  Promoter: CAG
  Cloning method: Ligation Independent Cloning
  Sequencing primers: 5′ Custom; 3′ WPRE_R
Terms and licenses: Academic/Nonprofit Terms; Industry Terms: Not Available to Industry
How to cite: pCAG-ChroME-mRuby2-ST was a gift from Hillel Adesnik (Addgene plasmid # 108902 ; http://n2t.net/addgene:108902 ; RRID:Addgene_108902)
